>Addgene plasmid #123256 | pCEP4-001428(753)-VC | depositor full sequence | sequence record 235217 | pCEP4-001428(753)-VC sequence 12694 bps
GCCACCATGCCTATGGGGAGCCTGCAACCGTTGGCCACGTTGTACCTCCTGGGCATGCTCGTAGCAAGTG
TGCTGGCAGTCGAGAATCTCTGGGTAACCGTTTACTATGGGGTTCCCGTGTGGAAGGAGGCGCGCACAAC
TTTGTTTTGCGCGTCTGATGCGAAGGCCTACGAGACCGAAGTCCATAACGTGTGGGCAACCCACGCTTGC
GTACCTACGGACCCTAACCCCCAAGAGATGGTGTTGGGAAACGTCACGGAAAACTTCAACATGTGGAAGA
ATGATATGGTAGACCAGATGCACGAGGACGTAATTTCTTTGTGGGCACAAAGTCTCAAGCCTTGTGTTAA
ACTGACGCCACTTTGCGTAACCTTGGAATGCACACAGGTCAACGCGACTCAGGGGAATACAACTCAGGTA
AACGTCACTCAGGTCAACGGCGATGAAATGAAGAATTGCAGTTTCAACACAACGACCGAAATCAGAGACA
AGAAACAAAAAGCGTATGCACTGTTCTATCGACTGGACCTCGTTCCGTTGGAGAGAGAGAACAGAGGAGA
TTCAAATTCCGCATCTAAGTACATTCTCATCAATTGTAACACCTCTGCCATCACGCAGGCGTGCCCAAAA
GTAAATTTCGACCCTATCCCAATACATTACTGCACCCCGGCAGGCTATGCAATACTCAAATGCAATAATA
AGACATTTAACGGCACAGGTTCTTGCAACAACGTTAGTACAGTGCAATGCACTCACGGGATTAAGCCCGT
TGTTAGCACACAACTGCTGCTTAATGGTTCATTGGCCGAAGAGGAGATTATCATTAGAAGCGAAAACCTC
ACCGATAATGTAAAGACCATCATTGTCCACCTGGATCAGAGCGTGGAGATCGTGTGTACTAGACCGAATA
ACAACACCCGGAAGAGTATCAGAATCGGGCCAGGCCAGACATTCTATGCTACTGGAGACATAATCGGAAA
CATTCGAGAGGCCCACTGCAACATCTCCGAAAAAAAGTGGCATGAAATGCTGAGGAGAGTGTCTGAAAAG
CTTGCGGAGCACTTTCCAAACAAGACCATCAAATTTACTTCTAGCAGTGGTGGCGACTTGGAGATAACGA
CTCATAGTTTTAACTGCAGAGGAGAATTTTTTTACTGCAATACGTCTGGGCTTTTCAACTCCACATATAT
GCCGAACGGAACATATATGCCCAATGGCACGAATAACAGCAATTCCACGATAATTCTGCCCTGTAGAATA
AAGCAAATTATAAATATGTGGCAAGAGGTAGGGAGAGCGATGTATGCTCCACCAATAGCTGGAAACATTA
CTTGTAATTCTAATATAACCGGGCTCTTGCTCGTGAGGGACGGAGGAAAAAATAACAACACTGAGATATT
CCGCCCCGGCGGGGGGGATATGCGGGACAACTGGAGAAGCGAACTTTATAAGTACAAGGTCGTTGAGATT
AAACCCCTGGGCGTCGCCCCGACGAGGGCGAAGCGACGGGTTGTTGAGAGGGAAAAACGAGCGGTCGGCC
TCGGCGCCGTTTTCCTCGGTTTCTTGGGGGCAGCTGGATCTACTATGGGAGCCGCATCAATCACTTTGAC
AGTGCAGGCCAGACAATTGCTGTCAGGAATCGTTCAGCAGCAATCAAATCTCTTGCAAGCTATCGAGGCT
CAACAACACTTGTTGCAGCTTACGGTTTGGGGGATCAAACAGCTTCAAACCCGGGTACTTGCTATCGAAA
GATATTTGAAGGACCAACAACTCCTCGGTATCTGGGGGTGCAGTGGAAAATTGATCTGTACTACTGCCGT
GCCTTGGAATTCTAGTTGGTCTAACAAAAGTCTCACGGACATCTGGGACAATATGACATGGATGCAGTGG
GATAGAGAGGTGAGCAACTATACCGGAATTATTTATCGCCTTCTGGAGGACTCTCAGAATCAACAAGAGA
GGAACGAGCAAGACCTCCTCGCGCTCGATTCCTGGAAGAATCTTTGGTCATGGTTTGATATCTCAAATTG
GCTCTGGTATATAAAAATTTTCATAATGATAGTAGGTGGGTTGATTGGTCTTCGCATCATTTTTGCGGTA
TTGTCTATCGTCAACCGAGTAAGACAGGGGTATTCCCCATTGTCTTTCCAAACATTGACCCCAAACCCGA
CTGGCCCCGACAGACTCGGGAGAATCGAAGAAGAGGGAGGTGAGCAGGATAGAGATAGGAGCGTGAGGCT
TGTGAACGGTTTCCTGGGAGGCTCTGGAGACAAGCAGAAGAACGGCATCAAGGCCAACTTCAAGATCCGC
CACAACATCGAGGACGGCGGCGTGCAGCTCGCCGACCACTACCAGCAGAACACCCCCATCGGCGACGGCC
CCGTGCTGCTGCCCGACAACCACTACCTGAGCTACCAGTCCAAGCTGAGCAAAGACCCCAACGAGAAGCG
CGATCACATGGTCCTGCTGGAGTTCGTGACCGCCGCCGGGATCACTCTCGGCATGGACGAGCTGTACAAG
TAACTCGAGGCCGGCAAGGCCGGATCCAGACATGATAAGATACATTGATGAGTTTGGACAAACCACAACT
AGAATGCAGTGAAAAAAATGCTTTATTTGTGAAATTTGTGATGCTATTGCTTTATTTGTAACCATTATAA
GCTGCAATAAACAAGTTAACAACAACAATTGCATTCATTTTATGTTTCAGGTTCAGGGGGAGGTGTGGGA
GGTTTTTTAAAGCAAGTAAAACCTCTACAAATGTGGTATGGCTGATTATGATCCGGCTGCCTCGCGCGTT
TCGGTGATGACGGTGAAAACCTCTGACACATGCAGCTCCCGGAGACGGTCACAGCTTGTCTGTAAGCGGA
TGCCGGGAGCAGACAAGCCCGTCAGGGCGCGTCAGCGGGTGTTGGCGGGTGTCGGGGCGCAGCCATGAGG
TCGACTCTAGAGGATCGATCCCCGCCCCGGACGAACTAAACCTGACTACGACATCTCTGCCCCTTCTTCG
CGGGGCAGTGCATGTAATCCCTTCAGTTGGTTGGTACAACTTGCCAACTGGGCCCTGTTCCACATGTGAC
ACGGGGGGGGACCAAACACAAAGGGGTTCTCTGACTGTAGTTGACATCCTTATAAATGGATGTGCACATT
TGCCAACACTGAGTGGCTTTCATCCTGGAGCAGACTTTGCAGTCTGTGGACTGCAACACAACATTGCCTT
TATGTGTAACTCTTGGCTGAAGCTCTTACACCAATGCTGGGGGACATGTACCTCCCAGGGGCCCAGGAAG
ACTACGGGAGGCTACACCAACGTCAATCAGAGGGGCCTGTGTAGCTACCGATAAGCGGACCCTCAAGAGG
GCATTAGCAATAGTGTTTATAAGGCCCCCTTGTTAACCCTAAACGGGTAGCATATGCTTCCCGGGTAGTA
GTATATACTATCCAGACTAACCCTAATTCAATAGCATATGTTACCCAACGGGAAGCATATGCTATCGAAT
TAGGGTTAGTAAAAGGGTCCTAAGGAACAGCGATATCTCCCACCCCATGAGCTGTCACGGTTTTATTTAC
ATGGGGTCAGGATTCCACGAGGGTAGTGAACCATTTTAGTCACAAGGGCAGTGGCTGAAGATCAAGGAGC
GGGCAGTGAACTCTCCTGAATCTTCGCCTGCTTCTTCATTCTCCTTCGTTTAGCTAATAGAATAACTGCT
GAGTTGTGAACAGTAAGGTGTATGTGAGGTGCTCGAAAACAAGGTTTCAGGTGACGCCCCCAGAATAAAA
TTTGGACGGGGGGTTCAGTGGTGGCATTGTGCTATGACACCAATATAACCCTCACAAACCCCTTGGGCAA
TAAATACTAGTGTAGGAATGAAACATTCTGAATATCTTTAACAATAGAAATCCATGGGGTGGGGACAAGC
CGTAAAGACTGGATGTCCATCTCACACGAATTTATGGCTATGGGCAACACATAATCCTAGTGCAATATGA
TACTGGGGTTATTAAGATGTGTCCCAGGCAGGGACCAAGACAGGTGAACCATGTTGTTACACTCTATTTG
TAACAAGGGGAAAGAGAGTGGACGCCGACAGCAGCGGACTCCACTGGTTGTCTCTAACACCCCCGAAAAT
TAAACGGGGCTCCACGCCAATGGGGCCCATAAACAAAGACAAGTGGCCACTCTTTTTTTTGAAATTGTGG
AGTGGGGGCACGCGTCAGCCCCCACACGCCGCCCTGCGGTTTTGGACTGTAAAATAAGGGTGTAATAACT
TGGCTGATTGTAACCCCGCTAACCACTGCGGTCAAACCACTTGCCCACAAAACCACTAATGGCACCCCGG
GGAATACCTGCATAAGTAGGTGGGCGGGCCAAGATAGGGGCGCGATTGCTGCGATCTGGAGGACAAATTA
CACACACTTGCGCCTGAGCGCCAAGCACAGGGTTGTTGGTCCTCATATTCACGAGGTCGCTGAGAGCACG
GTGGGCTAATGTTGCCATGGGTAGCATATACTACCCAAATATCTGGATAGCATATGCTATCCTAATCTAT
ATCTGGGTAGCATAGGCTATCCTAATCTATATCTGGGTAGCATATGCTATCCTAATCTATATCTGGGTAG
TATATGCTATCCTAATTTATATCTGGGTAGCATAGGCTATCCTAATCTATATCTGGGTAGCATATGCTAT
CCTAATCTATATCTGGGTAGTATATGCTATCCTAATCTGTATCCGGGTAGCATATGCTATCCTAATAGAG
ATTAGGGTAGTATATGCTATCCTAATTTATATCTGGGTAGCATATACTACCCAAATATCTGGATAGCATA
TGCTATCCTAATCTATATCTGGGTAGCATATGCTATCCTAATCTATATCTGGGTAGCATAGGCTATCCTA
ATCTATATCTGGGTAGCATATGCTATCCTAATCTATATCTGGGTAGTATATGCTATCCTAATTTATATCT
GGGTAGCATAGGCTATCCTAATCTATATCTGGGTAGCATATGCTATCCTAATCTATATCTGGGTAGTATA
TGCTATCCTAATCTGTATCCGGGTAGCATATGCTATCCTCATGCATATACAGTCAGCATATGATACCCAG
TAGTAGAGTGGGAGTGCTATCCTTTGCATATGCCGCCACCTCCCAAGGGGGCGTGAATTTTCGCTGCTTG
TCCTTTTCCTGCTGGTTGCTCCCATTCTTAGGTGAATTTAAGGAGGCCAGGCTAAAGCCGTCGCATGTCT
GATTGCTCACCAGGTAAATGTCGCTAATGTTTTCCAACGCGAGAAGGTGTTGAGCGCGGAGCTGAGTGAC
GTGACAACATGGGTATGCCCAATTGCCCCATGTTGGGAGGACGAAAATGGTGACAAGACAGATGGCCAGA
AATACACCAACAGCACGCATGATGTCTACTGGGGATTTATTCTTTAGTGCGGGGGAATACACGGCTTTTA
ATACGATTGAGGGCGTCTCCTAACAAGTTACATCACTCCTGCCCTTCCTCACCCTCATCTCCATCACCTC
CTTCATCTCCGTCATCTCCGTCATCACCCTCCGCGGCAGCCCCTTCCACCATAGGTGGAAACCAGGGAGG
CAAATCTACTCCATCGTCAAAGCTGCACACAGTCACCCTGATATTGCAGGTAGGAGCGGGCTTTGTCATA
ACAAGGTCCTTAATCGCATCCTTCAAAACCTCAGCAAATATATGAGTTTGTAAAAAGACCATGAAATAAC
AGACAATGGACTCCCTTAGCGGGCCAGGTTGTGGGCCGGGTCCAGGGGCCATTCCAAAGGGGAGACGACT
CAATGGTGTAAGACGACATTGTGGAATAGCAAGGGCAGTTCCTCGCCTTAGGTTGTAAAGGGAGGTCTTA
CTACCTCCATATACGAACACACCGGCGACCCAAGTTCCTTCGTCGGTAGTCCTTTCTACGTGACTCCTAG
CCAGGAGAGCTCTTAAACCTTCTGCAATGTTCTCAAATTTCGGGTTGGAACCTCCTTGACCACGATGCTT
TCCAAACCACCCTCCTTTTTTGCGCCTGCCTCCATCACCCTGACCCCGGGGTCCAGTGCTTGGGCCTTCT
CCTGGGTCATCTGCGGGGCCCTGCTCTATCGCTCCCGGGGGCACGTCAGGCTCACCATCTGGGCCACCTT
CTTGGTGGTATTCAAAATAATCGGCTTCCCCTACAGGGTGGAAAAATGGCCTTCTACCTGGAGGGGGCCT
GCGCGGTGGAGACCCGGATGATGATGACTGACTACTGGGACTCCTGGGCCTCTTTTCTCCACGTCCACGA
CCTCTCCCCCTGGCTCTTTCACGACTTCCCCCCCTGGCTCTTTCACGTCCTCTACCCCGGCGGCCTCCAC
TACCTCCTCGACCCCGGCCTCCACTACCTCCTCGACCCCGGCCTCCACTGCCTCCTCGACCCCGGCCTCC
ACCTCCTGCTCCTGCCCCTCCTGCTCCTGCCCCTCCTCCTGCTCCTGCCCCTCCTGCCCCTCCTGCTCCT
GCCCCTCCTGCCCCTCCTGCTCCTGCCCCTCCTGCCCCTCCTGCTCCTGCCCCTCCTGCCCCTCCTCCTG
CTCCTGCCCCTCCTGCCCCTCCTCCTGCTCCTGCCCCTCCTGCCCCTCCTGCTCCTGCCCCTCCTGCCCC
TCCTGCTCCTGCCCCTCCTGCCCCTCCTGCTCCTGCCCCTCCTGCTCCTGCCCCTCCTGCTCCTGCCCCT
CCTGCTCCTGCCCCTCCTGCCCCTCCTGCCCCTCCTCCTGCTCCTGCCCCTCCTGCTCCTGCCCCTCCTG
CCCCTCCTGCCCCTCCTGCTCCTGCCCCTCCTCCTGCTCCTGCCCCTCCTGCCCCTCCTGCCCCTCCTCC
TGCTCCTGCCCCTCCTGCCCCTCCTCCTGCTCCTGCCCCTCCTCCTGCTCCTGCCCCTCCTGCCCCTCCT
GCCCCTCCTCCTGCTCCTGCCCCTCCTGCCCCTCCTCCTGCTCCTGCCCCTCCTCCTGCTCCTGCCCCTC
CTGCCCCTCCTGCCCCTCCTCCTGCTCCTGCCCCTCCTCCTGCTCCTGCCCCTCCTGCCCCTCCTGCCCC
TCCTGCCCCTCCTCCTGCTCCTGCCCCTCCTCCTGCTCCTGCCCCTCCTGCTCCTGCCCCTCCCGCTCCT
GCTCCTGCTCCTGTTCCACCGTGGGTCCCTTTGCAGCCAATGCAACTTGGACGTTTTTGGGGTCTCCGGA
CACCATCTCTATGTCTTGGCCCTGATCCTGAGCCGCCCGGGGCTCCTGGTCTTCCGCCTCCTCGTCCTCG
TCCTCTTCCCCGTCCTCGTCCATGGTTATCACCCCCTCTTCTTTGAGGTCCACTGCCGCCGGAGCCTTCT
GGTCCAGATGTGTCTCCCTTCTCTCCTAGGCCATTTCCAGGTCCTGTACCTGGCCCCTCGTCAGACATGA
TTCACACTAAAAGAGATCAATAGACATCTTTATTAGACGACGCTCAGTGAATACAGGGAGTGCAGACTCC
TGCCCCCTCCAACAGCCCCCCCACCCTCATCCCCTTCATGGTCGCTGTCAGACAGATCCAGGTCTGAAAA
TTCCCCATCCTCCGAACCATCCTCGTCCTCATCACCAATTACTCGCAGCCCGGAAAACTCCCGCTGAACA
TCCTCAAGATTTGCGTCCTGAGCCTCAAGCCAGGCCTCAAATTCCTCGTCCCCCTTTTTGCTGGACGGTA
GGGATGGGGATTCTCGGGACCCCTCCTCTTCCTCTTCAAGGTCACCAGACAGAGATGCTACTGGGGCAAC
GGAAGAAAAGCTGGGTGCGGCCTGTGAGGATCAGCTTATCGATGATAAGCTGTCAAACATGAGAATTCTT
GAAGACGAAAGGGCCTCGTGATACGCCTATTTTTATAGGTTAATGTCATGATAATAATGGTTTCTTAGAC
GTCAGGTGGCACTTTTCGGGGAAATGTGCGCGGAACCCCTATTTGTTTATTTTTCTAAATACATTCAAAT
ATGTATCCGCTCATGAGACAATAACCCTGATAAATGCTTCAATAATATTGAAAAAGGAAGAGTATGAGTA
TTCAACATTTCCGTGTCGCCCTTATTCCCTTTTTTGCGGCATTTTGCCTTCCTGTTTTTGCTCACCCAGA
AACGCTGGTGAAAGTAAAAGATGCTGAAGATCAGTTGGGTGCACGAGTGGGTTACATCGAACTGGATCTC
AACAGCGGTAAGATCCTTGAGAGTTTTCGCCCCGAAGAACGTTTTCCAATGATGAGCACTTTTAAAGTTC
TGCTATGTGGCGCGGTATTATCCCGTGTTGACGCCGGGCAAGAGCAACTCGGTCGCCGCATACACTATTC
TCAGAATGACTTGGTTGAGTACTCACCAGTCACAGAAAAGCATCTTACGGATGGCATGACAGTAAGAGAA
TTATGCAGTGCTGCCATAACCATGAGTGATAACACTGCGGCCAACTTACTTCTGACAACGATCGGAGGAC
CGAAGGAGCTAACCGCTTTTTTGCACAACATGGGGGATCATGTAACTCGCCTTGATCGTTGGGAACCGGA
GCTGAATGAAGCCATACCAAACGACGAGCGTGACACCACGATGCCTGCAGCAATGGCAACAACGTTGCGC
AAACTATTAACTGGCGAACTACTTACTCTAGCTTCCCGGCAACAATTAATAGACTGGATGGAGGCGGATA
AAGTTGCAGGACCACTTCTGCGCTCGGCCCTTCCGGCTGGCTGGTTTATTGCTGATAAATCTGGAGCCGG
TGAGCGTGGGTCTCGCGGTATCATTGCAGCACTGGGGCCAGATGGTAAGCCCTCCCGTATCGTAGTTATC
TACACGACGGGGAGTCAGGCAACTATGGATGAACGAAATAGACAGATCGCTGAGATAGGTGCCTCACTGA
TTAAGCATTGGTAACTGTCAGACCAAGTTTACTCATATATACTTTAGATTGATTTAAAACTTCATTTTTA
ATTTAAAAGGATCTAGGTGAAGATCCTTTTTGATAATCTCATGACCAAAATCCCTTAACGTGAGTTTTCG
TTCCACTGAGCGTCAGACCCCGTAGAAAAGATCAAAGGATCTTCTTGAGATCCTTTTTTTCTGCGCGTAA
TCTGCTGCTTGCAAACAAAAAAACCACCGCTACCAGCGGTGGTTTGTTTGCCGGATCAAGAGCTACCAAC
TCTTTTTCCGAAGGTAACTGGCTTCAGCAGAGCGCAGATACCAAATACTGTCCTTCTAGTGTAGCCGTAG
TTAGGCCACCACTTCAAGAACTCTGTAGCACCGCCTACATACCTCGCTCTGCTAATCCTGTTACCAGTGG
CTGCTGCCAGTGGCGATAAGTCGTGTCTTACCGGGTTGGACTCAAGACGATAGTTACCGGATAAGGCGCA
GCGGTCGGGCTGAACGGGGGGTTCGTGCACACAGCCCAGCTTGGAGCGAACGACCTACACCGAACTGAGA
TACCTACAGCGTGAGCTATGAGAAAGCGCCACGCTTCCCGAAGGGAGAAAGGCGGACAGGTATCCGGTAA
GCGGCAGGGTCGGAACAGGAGAGCGCACGAGGGAGCTTCCAGGGGGAAACGCCTGGTATCTTTATAGTCC
TGTCGGGTTTCGCCACCTCTGACTTGAGCGTCGATTTTTGTGATGCTCGTCAGGGGGGCGGAGCCTATGG
AAAAACGCCAGCAACGCGGCCTTTTTACGGTTCCTGGCCTTTTGCTGGCCTTGAAGCTGTCCCTGATGGT
CGTCATCTACCTGCCTGGACAGCATGGCCTGCAACGCGGGCATCCCGATGCCGCCGGAAGCGAGAAGAAT
CATAATGGGGAAGGCCATCCAGCCTCGCGTCGCGAACGCCAGCAAGACGTAGCCCAGCGCGTCGGCCCCG
AGATGCGCCGCGTGCGGCTGCTGGAGATGGCGGACGCGATGGATATGTTCTGCCAAGGGTTGGTTTGCGC
ATTCACAGTTCTCCGCAAGAATTGATTGGCTCCAATTCTTGGAGTGGTGAATCCGTTAGCGAGGTGCCGC
CCTGCTTCATCCCCGTGGCCCGTTGCTCGCGTTTGCTGGCGGTGTCCCCGGAAGAAATATATTTGCATGT
CTTTAGTTCTATGATGACACAAACCCCGCCCAGCGTCTTGTCATTGGCGAATTCGAACACGCAGATGCAG
TCGGGGCGGCGCGGTCCGAGGTCCACTTCGCATATTAAGGTGACGCGTGTGGCCTCGAACACCGAGCGAC
CCTGCAGCGACCCGCTTAACAGCGTCAACAGCGTGCCGCAGATCCCGGGGGGCAATGAGATATGAAAAAG
CCTGAACTCACCGCGACGTCTGTCGAGAAGTTTCTGATCGAAAAGTTCGACAGCGTCTCCGACCTGATGC
AGCTCTCGGAGGGCGAAGAATCTCGTGCTTTCAGCTTCGATGTAGGAGGGCGTGGATATGTCCTGCGGGT
AAATAGCTGCGCCGATGGTTTCTACAAAGATCGTTATGTTTATCGGCACTTTGCATCGGCCGCGCTCCCG
ATTCCGGAAGTGCTTGACATTGGGGAATTCAGCGAGAGCCTGACCTATTGCATCTCCCGCCGTGCACAGG
GTGTCACGTTGCAAGACCTGCCTGAAACCGAACTGCCCGCTGTTCTGCAGCCGGTCGCGGAGGCCATGGA
TGCGATCGCTGCGGCCGATCTTAGCCAGACGAGCGGGTTCGGCCCATTCGGACCGCAAGGAATCGGTCAA
TACACTACATGGCGTGATTTCATATGCGCGATTGCTGATCCCCATGTGTATCACTGGCAAACTGTGATGG
ACGACACCGTCAGTGCGTCCGTCGCGCAGGCTCTCGATGAGCTGATGCTTTGGGCCGAGGACTGCCCCGA
AGTCCGGCACCTCGTGCACGCGGATTTCGGCTCCAACAATGTCCTGACGGACAATGGCCGCATAACAGCG
GTCATTGACTGGAGCGAGGCGATGTTCGGGGATTCCCAATACGAGGTCGCCAACATCTTCTTCTGGAGGC
CGTGGTTGGCTTGTATGGAGCAGCAGACGCGCTACTTCGAGCGGAGGCATCCGGAGCTTGCAGGATCGCC
GCGGCTCCGGGCGTATATGCTCCGCATTGGTCTTGACCAACTCTATCAGAGCTTGGTTGACGGCAATTTC
GATGATGCAGCTTGGGCGCAGGGTCGATGCGACGCAATCGTCCGATCCGGAGCCGGGACTGTCGGGCGTA
CACAAATCGCCCGCAGAAGCGCGGCCGTCTGGACCGATGGCTGTGTAGAAGTACTCGCCGATAGTGGAAA
CCGACGCCCCAGCACTCGTCCGGATCGGGAGATGGGGGAGGCTAACTGAAACACGGAAGGAGACAATACC
GGAAGGAACCCGCGCTATGACGGCAATAAAAAGACAGAATAAAACGCACGGGTGTTGGGTCGTTTGTTCA
TAAACGCGGGGTTCGGTCCCAGGGCTGGCACTCTGTCGATACCCCACCGAGACCCCATTGGGGCCAATAC
GCCCGCGTTTCTTCCTTTTCCCCACCCCACCCCCCAAGTTCGGGTGAAGGCCCAGGGCTCGCAGCCAACG
TCGGGGCGGCAGGCCCTGCCATAGCCACTGGCCCCGTGGGTTAGGGACGGGGTCCCCCATGGGGAATGGT
TTATGGTTCGTGGGGGTTATTATTTTGGGCGTTGCGTGGGGTCAGGTCCACGACTGGACTGAGCAGACAG
ACCCATGGTTTTTGGATGGCCTGGGCATGGACCGCATGTACTGGCGCGACACGAACACCGGGCGTCTGTG
GCTGCCAAACACCCCCGACCCCCAAAAACCACCGCGCGGATTTCTGGCGTGCCAAGCTAGTCGACCAATT
CTCATGTTTGACAGCTTATCATCGCAGATCCGGGCAACGTTGTTGCCATTGCTGCAGGCGCAGAACTGGT
AGGTATGGAAGATCTATACATTGAATCAATATTGGCAATTAGCCATATTAGTCATTGGTTATATAGCATA
AATCAATATTGGCTATTGGCCATTGCATACGTTGTATCTATATCATAATATGTACATTTATATTGGCTCA
TGTCCAATATGACCGCCATGTTGACATTGATTATTGACTAGTTATTAATAGTAATCAATTACGGGGTCAT
TAGTTCATAGCCCATATATGGAGTTCCGCGTTACATAACTTACGGTAAATGGCCCGCCTGGCTGACCGCC
CAACGACCCCCGCCCATTGACGTCAATAATGACGTATGTTCCCATAGTAACGCCAATAGGGACTTTCCAT
TGACGTCAATGGGTGGAGTATTTACGGTAAACTGCCCACTTGGCAGTACATCAAGTGTATCATATGCCAA
GTCCGCCCCCTATTGACGTCAATGACGGTAAATGGCCCGCCTGGCATTATGCCCAGTACATGACCTTACG
GGACTTTCCTACTTGGCAGTACATCTACGTATTAGTCATCGCTATTACCATGGTGATGCGGTTTTGGCAG
TACACCAATGGGCGTGGATAGCGGTTTGACTCACGGGGATTTCCAAGTCTCCACCCCATTGACGTCAATG
GGAGTTTGTTTTGGCACCAAAATCAACGGGACTTTCCAAAATGTCGTAATAACCCCGCCCCGTTGACGCA
AATGGGCGGTAGGCGTGTACGGTGGGAGGTCTATATAAGCAGAGCTCGTTTAGTGAACCGTCAGATCTCT
AGAAGCTGGGTACCAGCTGCTAGC
Features (pLannotate 1.2.2; 23 found; start..end, strand, type, name):
     19..2256    +  CDS            env (fragment): ENV_HV1V9 - Experimental evidence at protein level: Swiss-Prot protein existence level 1. [Transmembrane protein gp41]: Acts as a class I viral fusion protein. Under the current model, the protein has at least 3 conformational states: pre-fusion native state, pre-hairpin intermediate state, and post-fusion hairpin state. During fusion of viral and target intracellular membranes, the coiled coil regions (heptad repeats) assume a trimer-of-hairpins structure, positioning the fusion peptide in close proximity to the C-terminal region of the ectodomain. The formation of this structure appears to d
   2269..2520    +  CDS            VC155: C-terminal fragment of mVenus for use in bimolecular fluorescence complementation (BiFC) (Kodama and Hu, 2010)
   2543..2677    -  polyA_signal   SV40 poly(A) signal: SV40 polyadenylation signal
   2700..2783    -  CDS            large T antigen (fragment): large T antigen from SV40 (simian virus 40)
   2786..2826    +  CDS            rop (fragment): Rop protein, which maintains plasmids at low copy number; rop
   2938..2956    -  misc_feature   MCS (fragment): pUC18/19 multiple cloning site
   3402..5191    -  rep_origin     oriP: Epstein-Barr virus oriP replication origin (Yates et al., 2000)
   5192..5410    -  CDS            gL (fragment): GL_EBVB9 - Experimental evidence at protein level: Swiss-Prot protein existence level 1. The heterodimer glycoprotein H-glycoprotein L is required for the fusion of viral and plasma membranes leading to virus entry into the host cell. Acts as a functional inhibitor of gH and maintains gH in an inhibited form. Upon binding to host integrins, gL dissociates from gH leading to activation of the viral fusion glycoproteins gB and gH. Fusion of EBV with B-lymphocytes requires the additional receptor- binding protein gp42, which forms a complex with gH/gL. The heterodimer gH/gL targets also host EPHA
   5493..7418    -  CDS            EBNA1: Epstein-Barr nuclear antigen 1, also known as EBNA-1 crucial for latent viral infection, and for episomal amplification of vectors containing the oriP origin (Okita et al., 2013)
   7456..7800    -  CDS            BRRF2_EBVB9 (fragment): Protein inferred from homology: Swiss-Prot protein existence level 3. From Epstein-Barr virus (strain B95-8) (HHV-4) (Human herpesvirus 4).
   7803..7826    -  promoter       tet promoter (fragment): E. coli promoter for tetracycline efflux protein gene
   7939..8043    +  promoter       AmpR promoter: bla
   8044..8904    +  CDS            AmpR: β-lactamase; bla; confers resistance to ampicillin, carbenicillin, and related antibiotics
   9075..9663    +  rep_origin     ori: high-copy-number ColE1/pMB1/pBR322/pUC origin of replication
   9709..9867    -  CDS            TcR (fragment): tetracycline efflux protein; tet; confers resistance to tetracycline
   9988..10188   -  CDS            MDV035 (fragment): UL24_GAHVM - Protein inferred from homology: Swiss-Prot protein existence level 3. May play a role in the dispersal of host nucleolin from the nucleolus throughout the nucleus leading to a decrease in ribosome biogenesis. From Gallid herpesvirus 2 (strain Chicken/Md5/ATCC VR-987) (GaHV-2) (Marek's disease herpesvirus type 1).
  10177..10239   +  promoter       Mini-TK promoter: minimal herpes simplex virus (HSV) thymidine kinase promoter
  10282..11319   +  CDS            HygR: hygromycin B phosphotransferase confers resistance to hygromycin
  11361..11409   +  polyA_signal   HSV TK poly(A) signal: herpes simplex virus thymidine kinase polyadenylation signal (Cole and Stacy, 1985)
  11609..11833   +  CDS            gH (fragment): GH_HHV11 - Experimental evidence at protein level: Swiss-Prot protein existence level 1. The heterodimer glycoprotein H-glycoprotein L is required for the fusion of viral and plasma membranes leading to virus entry into the host cell. Following initial binding to host receptor, membrane fusion is mediated by the fusion machinery composed of gB and the heterodimer gH/gL. May also be involved in the fusion between the virion envelope and the outer nuclear membrane during virion morphogenesis. From Human herpesvirus 1 (strain 17) (HHV-1) (Human herpes simplex virus 1).
  11864..11889   -  CDS            bla(M) (fragment): β-lactamase lacking the signal sequence; bla(M); allows cytosolic expression of β-lactamase
  12063..12442   +  enhancer       CMV enhancer: human cytomegalovirus immediate early enhancer
  12444..12643   +  promoter       CMV promoter: human cytomegalovirus (CMV) immediate early promoter
