[The description below was written by a language model from this plasmid's Addgene catalogue record and pLannotate feature annotations shown in this document.]
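Description:
pCEP4-001428(753)-VC is a mammalian expression plasmid built on the Invitrogen pCEP4 backbone, an Epstein-Barr virus-based episomal vector of about 12.7 kb in total. In bacteria it is maintained through a high-copy ColE1/pUC-type origin and an ampicillin resistance gene. In mammalian cells the EBV oriP origin together with the vector-encoded EBNA1 protein allows the plasmid to persist as a replicating extrachromosomal episome. A hygromycin phosphotransferase cassette, driven by an HSV thymidine kinase promoter and ended by the TK polyadenylation signal, permits selection of cells that retain it. Several short annotated fragments (herpesvirus glycoprotein, tetracycline resistance, rop and large T antigen pieces) appear to be backbone remnants rather than functional genes.

The payload is a codon-optimized synthetic gene for the envelope glycoprotein (Env, gp160) of the HIV-1 isolate 001428, cloned between NheI and XhoI. It is expressed from the CMV immediate early enhancer and promoter and terminated by an SV40 polyadenylation signal. The native signal sequence is replaced by a CD5 leader peptide at the N terminus. The cytoplasmic tail is truncated, with all residues after L753 deleted. The truncated C terminus is fused to VC, the C-terminal fragment of Venus (residues D155 to K238), which is non-fluorescent on its own. In bimolecular fluorescence complementation, VC regains fluorescence only when brought close to a complementary N-terminal Venus fragment, so this construct would normally be paired with a partner carrying that other half. The associated work concerns conformational engineering of Env based on mutational tolerance in its CD4- and PG16-bound states, but the record does not state the specific partner construct or assay design.
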