Addgene plasmid #123256: pCEP4-001428(753)-VC
Purpose: Mammalian expression plasmid for Env from the 001428 HIV-1 isolate; C-terminal truncation fused to the C-terminal half of split fluorescent Venus (VC)
Depositing lab: Erik Procko. Depositing organization: University of Illinois at Urbana-Champaign. Publication: Conformational engineering of HIV-1 Env based on mutational tolerance in the CD4 and PG16 bound states. Heredia JD, Park J, Choi H, Gill KS, Procko E. J Virol. 2019 Mar 20. pii: JVI.00219-19. doi: 10.1128/JVI.00219-19. PubMed 30894475.
Backbone
  Vector backbone: pCEP4
  Backbone manufacturer: Invitrogen
  Backbone size w/o insert (bp): 10393
  Total vector size (bp): 12694
  Vector type: Mammalian Expression
  Selectable markers: Hygromycin
Growth in bacteria
  Bacterial resistance: Ampicillin, 100 μg/mL
  Growth temperature: 37°C
  Growth strain: DH5alpha
  Copy number: High Copy
Gene/Insert
  Gene/Insert name: HIV-1 (001428) Env (alt names: gp160; Env)
  Species: Human immunodeficiency virus 1
  Insert size (bp): 2523
  Mutation: Codon-optimized synthetic gene; C-terminal Env residues after L753 are deleted
  GenBank ID: ABL67442.1
  Promoter: CMV
  Tag / fusion protein: CD5 leader peptide (N terminal on insert); VC (Venus residues D155–K238) (C terminal on insert)
  Cloning method: Restriction Enzyme; 5′ cloning site NheI (not destroyed); 3′ cloning site XhoI (not destroyed)
  Sequencing primers: 5′ CMV_fwd; 3′ EBV_rev
Terms and licenses: Academic/Nonprofit Terms; Industry Terms: Not Available to Industry
How to cite: pCEP4-001428(753)-VC was a gift from Erik Procko (Addgene plasmid # 123256 ; http://n2t.net/addgene:123256 ; RRID:Addgene_123256)
