>Addgene plasmid #123256 | pCEP4-001428(753)-VC | addgene partial sequence | sequence record 240425 | Addgene Partial NGS Result
TTCCACCGTGGGTCCCTTTGCAGCCAATGCAACTTGGACGTTTTTGGGGTCTCCGGACACCATCTCTATG
TCTTGGCCCTGATCCTGAGCCGCCCGGGGCTCCTGGTCTTCCGCCTCCTCGTCCTCGTCCTCTTCCCCGT
CCTCGTCCATGGTTATCACCCCCTCTTCTTTGAGGTCCACTGCCGCCGGAGCCTTCTGGTCCAGATGTGT
CTCCCTTCTCTCCTAGGCCATTTCCAGGTCCTGTACCTGGCCCCTCGTCAGACATGATTCACACTAAAAG
AGATCAATAGACATCTTTATTAGACGACGCTCAGTGAATACAGGGAGTGCAGACTCCTGCCCCCTCCAAC
AGCCCCCCCACCCTCATCCCCTTCATGGTCGCTGTCAGACAGATCCAGGTCTGAAAATTCCCCATCCTCC
GAACCATCCTCGTCCTCATCACCAATTACTCGCAGCCCGGAAAACTCCCGCTGAACATCCTCAAGATTTG
CGTCCTGAGCCTCAAGCCAGGCCTCAAATTCCTCGTCCCCCTTTTTGCTGGACGGTAGGGATGGGGATTC
TCGGGACCCCTCCTCTTCCTCTTCAAGGTCACCAGACAGAGATGCTACTGGGGCAACGGAAGAAAAGCTG
GGTGCGGCCTGTGAGGATCAGCTTATCGATGATAAGCTGTCAAACATGAGAATTCTTGAAGACGAAAGGG
CCTCGTGATACGCCTATTTTTATAGGTTAATGTCATGATAATAATGGTTTCTTAGACGTCAGGTGGCACT
TTTCGGGGAAATGTGCGCGGAACCCCTATTTGTTTATTTTTCTAAATACATTCAAATATGTATCCGCTCA
TGAGACAATAACCCTGATAAATGCTTCAATAATATTGAAAAAGGAAGAGTATGAGTATTCAACATTTCCG
TGTCGCCCTTATTCCCTTTTTTGCGGCATTTTGCCTTCCTGTTTTTGCTCACCCAGAAACGCTGGTGAAA
GTAAAAGATGCTGAAGATCAGTTGGGTGCACGAGTGGGTTACATCGAACTGGATCTCAACAGCGGTAAGA
TCCTTGAGAGTTTTCGCCCCGAAGAACGTTTTCCAATGATGAGCACTTTTAAAGTTCTGCTATGTGGCGC
GGTATTATCCCGTGTTGACGCCGGGCAAGAGCAACTCGGTCGCCGCATACACTATTCTCAGAATGACTTG
GTTGAGTACTCACCAGTCACAGAAAAGCATCTTACGGATGGCATGACAGTAAGAGAATTATGCAGTGCTG
CCATAACCATGAGTGATAACACTGCGGCCAACTTACTTCTGACAACGATCGGAGGACCGAAGGAGCTAAC
CGCTTTTTTGCACAACATGGGGGATCATGTAACTCGCCTTGATCGTTGGGAACCGGAGCTGAATGAAGCC
ATACCAAACGACGAGCGTGACACCACGATGCCTGCAGCAATGGCAACAACGTTGCGCAAACTATTAACTG
GCGAACTACTTACTCTAGCTTCCCGGCAACAATTAATAGACTGGATGGAGGCGGATAAAGTTGCAGGACC
ACTTCTGCGCTCGGCCCTTCCGGCTGGCTGGTTTATTGCTGATAAATCTGGAGCCGGTGAGCGTGGGTCT
CGCGGTATCATTGCAGCACTGGGGCCAGATGGTAAGCCCTCCCGTATCGTAGTTATCTACACGACGGGGA
GTCAGGCAACTATGGATGAACGAAATAGACAGATCGCTGAGATAGGTGCCTCACTGATTAAGCATTGGTA
ACTGTCAGACCAAGTTTACTCATATATACTTTAGATTGATTTAAAACTTCATTTTTAATTTAAAAGGATC
TAGGTGAAGATCCTTTTTGATAATCTCATGACCAAAATCCCTTAACGTGAGTTTTCGTTCCACTGAGCGT
CAGACCCCGTAGAAAAGATCAAAGGATCTTCTTGAGATCCTTTTTTTCTGCGCGTAATCTGCTGCTTGCA
AACAAAAAAACCACCGCTACCAGCGGTGGTTTGTTTGCCGGATCAAGAGCTACCAACTCTTTTTCCGAAG
GTAACTGGCTTCAGCAGAGCGCAGATACCAAATACTGTCCTTCTAGTGTAGCCGTAGTTAGGCCACCACT
TCAAGAACTCTGTAGCACCGCCTACATACCTCGCTCTGCTAATCCTGTTACCAGTGGCTGCTGCCAGTGG
CGATAAGTCGTGTCTTACCGGGTTGGACTCAAGACGATAGTTACCGGATAAGGCGCAGCGGTCGGGCTGA
ACGGGGGGTTCGTGCACACAGCCCAGCTTGGAGCGAACGACCTACACCGAACTGAGATACCTACAGCGTG
AGCTATGAGAAAGCGCCACGCTTCCCGAAGGGAGAAAGGCGGACAGGTATCCGGTAAGCGGCAGGGTCGG
AACAGGAGAGCGCACGAGGGAGCTTCCAGGGGGAAACGCCTGGTATCTTTATAGTCCTGTCGGGTTTCGC
CACCTCTGACTTGAGCGTCGATTTTTGTGATGCTCGTCAGGGGGGCGGAGCCTATGGAAAAACGCCAGCA
ACGCGGCCTTTTTACGGTTCCTGGCCTTTTGCTGGCCTTGAAGCTGTCCCTGATGGTCGTCATCTACCTG
CCTGGACAGCATGGCCTGCAACGCGGGCATCCCGATGCCGCCGGAAGCGAGAAGAATCATAATGGGGAAG
GCCATCCAGCCTCGCGTCGCGAACGCCAGCAAGACGTAGCCCAGCGCGTCGGCCCCGAGATGCGCCGCGT
GCGGCTGCTGGAGATGGCGGACGCGATGGATATGTTCTGCCAAGGGTTGGTTTGCGCATTCACAGTTCTC
CGCAAGAATTGATTGGCTCCAATTCTTGGAGTGGTGAATCCGTTAGCGAGGTGCCGCCCTGCTTCATCCC
CGTGGCCCGTTGCTCGCGTTTGCTGGCGGTGTCCCCGGAAGAAATATATTTGCATGTCTTTAGTTCTATG
ATGACACAAACCCCGCCCAGCGTCTTGTCATTGGCGAATTCGAACACGCAGATGCAGTCGGGGCGGCGCG
GTCCGAGGTCCACTTCGCATATTAAGGTGACGCGTGTGGCCTCGAACACCGAGCGACCCTGCAGCGACCC
GCTTAACAGCGTCAACAGCGTGCCGCAGATCCCGGGGGGCAATGAGATATGAAAAAGCCTGAACTCACCG
CGACGTCTGTCGAGAAGTTTCTGATCGAAAAGTTCGACAGCGTCTCCGACCTGATGCAGCTCTCGGAGGG
CGAAGAATCTCGTGCTTTCAGCTTCGATGTAGGAGGGCGTGGATATGTCCTGCGGGTAAATAGCTGCGCC
GATGGTTTCTACAAAGATCGTTATGTTTATCGGCACTTTGCATCGGCCGCGCTCCCGATTCCGGAAGTGC
TTGACATTGGGGAATTCAGCGAGAGCCTGACCTATTGCATCTCCCGCCGTGCACAGGGTGTCACGTTGCA
AGACCTGCCTGAAACCGAACTGCCCGCTGTTCTGCAGCCGGTCGCGGAGGCCATGGATGCGATCGCTGCG
GCCGATCTTAGCCAGACGAGCGGGTTCGGCCCATTCGGACCGCAAGGAATCGGTCAATACACTACATGGC
GTGATTTCATATGCGCGATTGCTGATCCCCATGTGTATCACTGGCAAACTGTGATGGACGACACCGTCAG
TGCGTCCGTCGCGCAGGCTCTCGATGAGCTGATGCTTTGGGCCGAGGACTGCCCCGAAGTCCGGCACCTC
GTGCACGCGGATTTCGGCTCCAACAATGTCCTGACGGACAATGGCCGCATAACAGCGGTCATTGACTGGA
GCGAGGCGATGTTCGGGGATTCCCAATACGAGGTCGCCAACATCTTCTTCTGGAGGCCGTGGTTGGCTTG
TATGGAGCAGCAGACGCGCTACTTCGAGCGGAGGCATCCGGAGCTTGCAGGATCGCCGCGGCTCCGGGCG
TATATGCTCCGCATTGGTCTTGACCAACTCTATCAGAGCTTGGTTGACGGCAATTTCGATGATGCAGCTT
GGGCGCAGGGTCGATGCGACGCAATCGTCCGATCCGGAGCCGGGACTGTCGGGCGTACACAAATCGCCCG
CAGAAGCGCGGCCGTCTGGACCGATGGCTGTGTAGAAGTACTCGCCGATAGTGGAAACCGACGCCCCAGC
ACTCGTCCGGATCGGGAGATGGGGGAGGCTAACTGAAACACGGAAGGAGACAATACCGGAAGGAACCCGC
GCTATGACGGCAATAAAAAGACAGAATAAAACGCACGGGTGTTGGGTCGTTTGTTCATAAACGCGGGGTT
CGGTCCCAGGGCTGGCACTCTGTCGATACCCCACCGAGACCCCATTGGGGCCAATACGCCCGCGTTTCTT
CCTTTTCCCCACCCCACCCCCCAAGTTCGGGTGAAGGCCCAGGGCTCGCAGCCAACGTCGGGGCGGCAGG
CCCTGCCATAGCCACTGGCCCCGTGGGTTAGGGACGGGGTCCCCCATGGGGAATGGTTTATGGTTCGTGG
GGGTTATTATTTTGGGCGTTGCGTGGGGTCAGGTCCACGACTGGACTGAGCAGACAGACCCATGGTTTTT
GGATGGCCTGGGCATGGACCGCATGTACTGGCGCGACACGAACACCGGGCGTCTGTGGCTGCCAAACACC
CCCGACCCCCAAAAACCACCGCGCGGATTTCTGGCGTGCCAAGCTAGTCGACCAATTCTCATGTTTGACA
GCTTATCATCGCAGATCCGGGCAACGTTGTTGCCATTGCTGCAGGCGCAGAACTGGTAGGTATGGAAGAT
CTATACATTGAATCAATATTGGCAATTAGCCATATTAGTCATTGGTTATATAGCATAAATCAATATTGGC
TATTGGCCATTGCATACGTTGTATCTATATCATAATATGTACATTTATATTGGCTCATGTCCAATATGAC
CGCCATGTTGACATTGATTATTGACTAGTTATTAATAGTAATCAATTACGGGGTCATTAGTTCATAGCCC
ATATATGGAGTTCCGCGTTACATAACTTACGGTAAATGGCCCGCCTGGCTGACCGCCCAACGACCCCCGC
CCATTGACGTCAATAATGACGTATGTTCCCATAGTAACGCCAATAGGGACTTTCCATTGACGTCAATGGG
TGGAGTATTTACGGTAAACTGCCCACTTGGCAGTACATCAAGTGTATCATATGCCAAGTCCGCCCCCTAT
TGACGTCAATGACGGTAAATGGCCCGCCTGGCATTATGCCCAGTACATGACCTTACGGGACTTTCCTACT
TGGCAGTACATCTACGTATTAGTCATCGCTATTACCATGGTGATGCGGTTTTGGCAGTACACCAATGGGC
GTGGATAGCGGTTTGACTCACGGGGATTTCCAAGTCTCCACCCCATTGACGTCAATGGGAGTTTGTTTTG
GCACCAAAATCAACGGGACTTTCCAAAATGTCGTAATAACCCCGCCCCGTTGACGCAAATGGGCGGTAGG
CGTGTACGGTGGGAGGTCTATATAAGCAGAGCTCGTTTAGTGAACCGTCAGATCTCTAGAAGCTGGGTAC
CAGCTGCTAGCGCCACCATGCCTATGGGGAGCCTGCAACCGTTGGCCACGTTGTACCTCCTGGGCATGCT
CGTAGCAAGTGTGCTGGCAGTCGAGAATCTCTGGGTAACCGTTTACTATGGGGTTCCCGTGTGGAAGGAG
GCGCGCACAACTTTGTTTTGCGCGTCTGATGCGAAGGCCTACGAGACCGAAGTCCATAACGTGTGGGCAA
CCCACGCTTGCGTACCTACGGACCCTAACCCCCAAGAGATGGTGTTGGGAAACGTCACGGAAAACTTCAA
CATGTGGAAGAATGATATGGTAGACCAGATGCACGAGGACGTAATTTCTTTGTGGGCACAAAGTCTCAAG
CCTTGTGTTAAACTGACGCCACTTTGCGTAACCTTGGAATGCACACAGGTCAACGCGACTCAGGGGAATA
CAACTCAGGTAAACGTCACTCAGGTCAACGGCGATGAAATGAAGAATTGCAGTTTCAACACAACGACCGA
AATCAGAGACAAGAAACAAAAAGCGTATGCACTGTTCTATCGACTGGACCTCGTTCCGTTGGAGAGAGAG
AACAGAGGAGATTCAAATTCCGCATCTAAGTACATTCTCATCAATTGTAACACCTCTGCCATCACGCAGG
CGTGCCCAAAAGTAAATTTCGACCCTATCCCAATACATTACTGCACCCCGGCAGGCTATGCAATACTCAA
ATGCAATAATAAGACATTTAACGGCACAGGTTCTTGCAACAACGTTAGTACAGTGCAATGCACTCACGGG
ATTAAGCCCGTTGTTAGCACACAACTGCTGCTTAATGGTTCATTGGCCGAAGAGGAGATTATCATTAGAA
GCGAAAACCTCACCGATAATGTAAAGACCATCATTGTCCACCTGGATCAGAGCGTGGAGATCGTGTGTAC
TAGACCGAATAACAACACCCGGAAGAGTATCAGAATCGGGCCAGGCCAGACATTCTATGCTACTGGAGAC
ATAATCGGAAACATTCGAGAGGCCCACTGCAACATCTCCGAAAAAAAGTGGCATGAAATGCTGAGGAGAG
TGTCTGAAAAGCTTGCGGAGCACTTTCCAAACAAGACCATCAAATTTACTTCTAGCAGTGGTGGCGACTT
GGAGATAACGACTCATAGTTTTAACTGCAGAGGAGAATTTTTTTACTGCAATACGTCTGGGCTTTTCAAC
TCCACATATATGCCGAACGGAACATATATGCCCAATGGCACGAATAACAGCAATTCCACGATAATTCTGC
CCTGTAGAATAAAGCAAATTATAAATATGTGGCAAGAGGTAGGGAGAGCGATGTATGCTCCACCAATAGC
TGGAAACATTACTTGTAATTCTAATATAACCGGGCTCTTGCTCGTGAGGGACGGAGGAAAAAATAACAAC
ACTGAGATATTCCGCCCCGGCGGGGGGGATATGCGGGACAACTGGAGAAGCGAACTTTATAAGTACAAGG
TCGTTGAGATTAAACCCCTGGGCGTCGCCCCGACGAGGGCGAAGCGACGGGTTGTTGAGAGGGAAAAACG
AGCGGTCGGCCTCGGCGCCGTTTTCCTCGGTTTCTTGGGGGCAGCTGGATCTACTATGGGAGCCGCATCA
ATCACTTTGACAGTGCAGGCCAGACAATTGCTGTCAGGAATCGTTCAGCAGCAATCAAATCTCTTGCAAG
CTATCGAGGCTCAACAACACTTGTTGCAGCTTACGGTTTGGGGGATCAAACAGCTTCAAACCCGGGTACT
TGCTATCGAAAGATATTTGAAGGACCAACAACTCCTCGGTATCTGGGGGTGCAGTGGAAAATTGATCTGT
ACTACTGCCGTGCCTTGGAATTCTAGTTGGTCTAACAAAAGTCTCACGGACATCTGGGACAATATGACAT
GGATGCAGTGGGATAGAGAGGTGAGCAACTATACCGGAATTATTTATCGCCTTCTGGAGGACTCTCAGAA
TCAACAAGAGAGGAACGAGCAAGACCTCCTCGCGCTCGATTCCTGGAAGAATCTTTGGTCATGGTTTGAT
ATCTCAAATTGGCTCTGGTATATAAAAATTTTCATAATGATAGTAGGTGGGTTGATTGGTCTTCGCATCA
TTTTTGCGGTATTGTCTATCGTCAACCGAGTAAGACAGGGGTATTCCCCATTGTCTTTCCAAACATTGAC
CCCAAACCCGACTGGCCCCGACAGACTCGGGAGAATCGAAGAAGAGGGAGGTGAGCAGGATAGAGATAGG
AGCGTGAGGCTTGTGAACGGTTTCCTGGGAGGCTCTGGAGACAAGCAGAAGAACGGCATCAAGGCCAACT
TCAAGATCCGCCACAACATCGAGGACGGCGGCGTGCAGCTCGCCGACCACTACCAGCAGAACACCCCCAT
CGGCGACGGCCCCGTGCTGCTGCCCGACAACCACTACCTGAGCTACCAGTCCAAGCTGAGCAAAGACCCC
AACGAGAAGCGCGATCACATGGTCCTGCTGGAGTTCGTGACCGCCGCCGGGATCACTCTCGGCATGGACG
AGCTGTACAAGTAACTCGAGGCCGGCAAGGCCGGATCCAGACATGATAAGATACATTGATGAGTTTGGAC
AAACCACAACTAGAATGCAGTGAAAAAAATGCTTTATTTGTGAAATTTGTGATGCTATTGCTTTATTTGT
AACCATTATAAGCTGCAATAAACAAGTTAACAACAACAATTGCATTCATTTTATGTTTCAGGTTCAGGGG
GAGGTGTGGGAGGTTTTTTAAAGCAAGTAAAACCTCTACAAATGTGGTATGGCTGATTATGATCCGGCTG
CCTCGCGCGTTTCGGTGATGACGGTGAAAACCTCTGACACATGCAGCTCCCGGAGACGGTCACAGCTTGT
CTGTAAGCGGATGCCGGGAGCAGACAAGCCCGTCAGGGCGCGTCAGCGGGTGTTGGCGGGTGTCGGGGCG
CAGCCATGAGGTCGACTCTAGAGGATCGATCCCCGCCCCGGACGAACTAAACCTGACTACGACATCTCTG
CCCCTTCTTCGCGGGGCAGTGCATGTAATCCCTTCAGTTGGTTGGTACAACTTGCCAACTGGGCCCTGTT
CCACATGTGACACGGGGGGGGACCAAACACAAAGGGGTTCTCTGACTGTAGTTGACATCCTTATAAATGG
ATGTGCACATTTGCCAACACTGAGTGGCTTTCATCCTGGAGCAGACTTTGCAGTCTGTGGACTGCAACAC
AACATTGCCTTTATGTGTAACTCTTGGCTGAAGCTCTTACACCAATGCTGGGGGACATGTACCTCCCAGG
GGCCCAGGAAGACTACGGGAGGCTACACCAACGTCAATCAGAGGGGCCTGTGTAGCTACCGATAAGCGGA
CCCTCAAGAGGGCATTAGCAATAGTGTTTATAAGGCCCCCTTGTTAACCCTAAACGGGTAGCATATGCTT
CCCGGGTAGTAGTATATACTATCCAGACTAACCCTAATTCAATAGCATATGTTACCCAACGGGAAGCATA
TGCTATCGAATTAGGGTTAGTAAAAGGGTCCTAAGGAACAGCGATATCTCCCACCCCATGAGCTGTCACG
GTTTTATTTACATGGGGTCAGGATTCCACGAGGGTAGTGAACCATTTTAGTCACAAGGGCAGTGGCTGAA
GATCAAGGAGCGGGCAGTGAACTCTCCTGAATCTTCGCCTGCTTCTTCATTCTCCTTCGTTTAGCTAATA
GAATAACTGCTGAGTTGTGAACAGTAAGGTGTATGTGAGGTGCTCGAAAACAAGGTTTCAGGTGACGCCC
CCAGAATAAAATTTGGACGGGGGGTTCAGTGGTGGCATTGTGCTATGACACCAATATAACCCTCACAAAC
CCCTTGGGCAATAAATACTAGTGTAGGAATGAAACATTCTGAATATCTTTAACAATAGAAATCCATGGGG
TGGGGACAAGCCGTAAAGACTGGATGTCCATCTCACACGAATTTATGGCTATGGGCAACACATAATCCTA
GTGCAATATGATACTGGGGTTATTAAGATGTGTCCCAGGCAGGGACCAAGACAGGTGAACCATGTTGTTA
CACTCTATTTGTAACAAGGGGAAAGAGAGTGGACGCCGACAGCAGCGGACTCCACTGGTTGTCTCTAACA
CCCCCGAAAATTAAACGGGGCTCCACGCCAATGGGGCCCATAAACAAAGACAAGTGGCCACTCTTTTTTT
TGAAATTGTGGAGTGGGGGCACGCGTCAGCCCCCACACGCCGCCCTGCGGTTTTGGACTGTAAAATAAGG
GTGTAATAACTTGGCTGATTGTAACCCCGCTAACCACTGCGGTCAAACCACTTGCCCACAAAACCACTAA
TGGCACCCCGGGGAATACCTGCATAAGTAGGTGGGCGGGCCAAGATAGGGGCGCGATTGCTGCGATCTGG
AGGACAAATTACACACACTTGCGCCTGAGCGCCAAGCACAGGGTTGTTGGTCCTCATATTCACGAGGTCG
CTGAGAGCACGGTGGGCTAATGTTGCCATGGGTAGCATATACTACCCAAATATCTGGATAGCATATGCTA
TCCTAATCTATATCTGGGTAGCATAGGCTATCCTAATCTATATCTGGGTAGCATATGCTATCCTAATCTA
TATCTGGGTAGTATATGCTATCCTAATTTATATCTGGGTAGCATAGGCTATCCTAATCTATATCTGGGTA
GCATATGCTATCCTAATCTATATCTGGGTAGTATATGCTATCCTAATCTGTATCCGGGTAGCATATGCTA
TCCTAATAGAGATTAGGGTAGTATATGCTATCCTAATTTATATCTGGGTAGCATATACTACCCAAATATC
TGGATAGCATATGCTATCCTAATCTATATCTGGGTAGCATATGCTATCCTAATCTATATCTGGGTAGCAT
AGGCTATCCTAATCTATATCTGGGTAGCATATGCTATCCTAATCTATATCTGGGTAGTATATGCTATCCT
AATTTATATCTGGGTAGCATAGGCTATCCTAATCTATATCTGGGTAGCATATGCTATCCTAATCTATATC
TGGGTAGTATATGCTATCCTAATCTGTATCCGGGTAGCATATGCTATCCTCATGCATATACAGTCAGCAT
ATGATACCCAGTAGTAGAGTGGGAGTGCTATCCTTTGCATATGCCGCCACCTCCCAAGGGGGCGTGAATT
TTCGCTGCTTGTCCTTTTCCTGCTGGTTGCTCCCATTCTTAGGTGAATTTAAGGAGGCCAGGCTAAAGCC
GTCGCATGTCTGATTGCTCACCAGGTAAATGTCGCTAATGTTTTCCAACGCGAGAAGGTGTTGAGCGCGG
AGCTGAGTGACGTGACAACATGGGTATGCCCAATTGCCCCATGTTGGGAGGACGAAAATGGTGACAAGAC
AGATGGCCAGAAATACACCAACAGCACGCATGATGTCTACTGGGGATTTATTCTTTAGTGCGGGGGAATA
CACGGCTTTTAATACGATTGAGGGCGTCTCCTAACAAGTTACATCACTCCTGCCCTTCCTCACCCTCATC
TCCATCACCTCCTTCATCTCCGTCATCTCCGTCATCACCCTCCGCGGCAGCCCCTTCCACCATAGGTGGA
AACCAGGGAGGCAAATCTACTCCATCGTCAAAGCTGCACACAGTCACCCTGATATTGCAGGTAGGAGCGG
GCTTTGTCATAACAAGGTCCTTAATCGCATCCTTCAAAACCTCAGCAAATATATGAGTTTGTAAAAAGAC
CATGAAATAACAGACAATGGACTCCCTTAGCGGGCCAGGTTGTGGGCCGGGTCCAGGGGCCATTCCAAAG
GGGAGACGACTCAATGGTGTAAGACGACATTGTGGAATAGCAAGGGCAGTTCCTCGCCTTAGGTTGTAAA
GGGAGGTCTTACTACCTCCATATAC
